Addgene plasmid #136245: pGex4T1-JET
Purpose: Protein expression of Jetlag
Depositing lab: Aziz Sancar. Depositing organization: University of North Carolina at Chapel Hill. Publication: Mechanism of photosignaling by Drosophila cryptochrome: role of the redox status of the flavin chromophore. Ozturk N, Selby CP, Zhong D, Sancar A. J Biol Chem. 2014 Feb 21;289(8):4634-42. doi: 10.1074/jbc.M113.542498. Epub 2013 Dec 30. PubMed 24379403.
Backbone
  Vector backbone: pGEX4T1
  Backbone manufacturer: GE
  Vector type: Bacterial Expression
Growth in bacteria
  Bacterial resistance: Ampicillin, 100 μg/mL
  Growth temperature: 37°C
  Growth strain: DH5alpha
  Copy number: High Copy
Gene/Insert
  Gene/Insert name: Jetlag
  Species: D. melanogaster (fly)
  Tag / fusion protein: GST (N terminal on insert)
  Cloning method: Restriction Enzyme; 5′ cloning site Unknown (unknown if destroyed)
Terms and licenses: Academic/Nonprofit Terms; Industry Terms: Not Available to Industry
How to cite: pGex4T1-JET was a gift from Aziz Sancar (Addgene plasmid # 136245 ; http://n2t.net/addgene:136245 ; RRID:Addgene_136245)
