[The description below was written by a language model from this plasmid's Addgene catalogue record and pLannotate feature annotations shown in this document.]
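Description:
pGex4T1-JET is a bacterial expression plasmid built on the commercial pGEX-4T-1 backbone for producing the Drosophila melanogaster Jetlag (JET) protein as an N-terminal glutathione S-transferase fusion in E. coli. The sequenced record is 5,941 nt. It replicates from a ColE1/pMB1-type origin, is catalogued as high copy, and is selected with ampicillin through the β-lactamase gene and its own promoter. Short fragments of rop and the pBR322 bom region, along with a lac promoter/operator, lacZα segment and CAP binding site, are backbone remnants rather than functional parts of the expression unit.

Expression is driven by the strong hybrid tac promoter, which is followed by a lac operator. The plasmid also carries lacI with its promoter, so the lac repressor keeps transcription off until it is relieved by IPTG, independently of the host genotype. Downstream lies the Schistosoma japonicum 26 kDa GST coding sequence. The feature table does not annotate the Jetlag insert, but an unannotated stretch of roughly 1 kb between the end of GST and the next backbone feature is where the insert would be expected to sit. The cloning sites are listed as unknown. pGEX-4T vectors normally encode a thrombin cleavage site between GST and the cloning region, although this is not annotated here.

The GST moiety allows affinity purification on glutathione resin and pull-down style binding assays. The stated purpose is simply expression of Jetlag protein, and the associated work concerns photosignaling by Drosophila cryptochrome, which suggests the recombinant protein was used in biochemical studies of that pathway.
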