Features (pLannotate 1.2.2; 16 found; start..end, strand, type, name):
     28..58      +  promoter       lac promoter: promoter for the E. coli lac operon
     66..82      +  protein_bind   lac operator: The lac repressor binds to the lac operator to inhibit transcription in E. coli. This inhibition can be relieved by adding lactose or isopropyl-β-D-thiogalactopyranoside (IPTG). lac repressor encoded by lacI
    102..275     +  CDS            lacZα: LacZα fragment of β-galactosidase; lacZ fragment
    539..655     -  CDS            yciV (fragment): RNAAM_ECOLI - Also known as trpH From Escherichia coli (strain K12).
    731..759     +  promoter       tac promoter: strong E. coli promoter; hybrid between the trp and lac UV5 promoters
    767..783     +  protein_bind   lac operator: The lac repressor binds to the lac operator to inhibit transcription in E. coli. This inhibition can be relieved by adding lactose or isopropyl-β-D-thiogalactopyranoside (IPTG). lac repressor encoded by lacI
    806..1459    +  CDS            GST26_SCHJA: Experimental evidence at protein level: Swiss-Prot protein existence level 1. GST isoenzymes appear to play a central role in the parasite detoxification system. Other functions are also suspected including a role in increasing the solubility of haematin in the parasite gut. From Schistosoma japonicum (Blood fluke).
   2506..2545    +  CDS            rop (fragment): Rop protein, which maintains plasmids at low copy number; rop
   2647..2687    +  misc_feature   bom (fragment): basis of mobility region from pBR322
   2792..2896    +  promoter       AmpR promoter: bla
   2897..3757    +  CDS            AmpR: β-lactamase; bla; confers resistance to ampicillin, carbenicillin, and related antibiotics
   3928..4516    +  rep_origin     ori: high-copy-number ColE1/pMB1/pBR322/pUC origin of replication
   4702..4753    -  misc_feature   bom (fragment): basis of mobility region from pBR322
   4760..4837    +  promoter       lacI promoter: lacI
   4838..5920    +  CDS            lacI: lac repressor; lacI; The lac repressor binds to the lac operator to inhibit transcription in E. coli. This inhibition can be relieved by adding lactose or isopropyl-β-D-thiogalactopyranoside (IPTG).
   5933..13      +  protein_bind   CAP binding site (across the origin): CAP binding activates transcription in the presence of cAMP. E. coli catabolite activator protein
>Addgene plasmid #136245 | pGex4T1-JET | addgene full sequence | sequence record 267564 | Addgene NGS Result
TTAGCTCACTCATTAGGCACCCCAGGCTTTACACTTTATGCTTCCGGCTCGTATGTTGTGTGGAATTGTG
AGCGGATAACAATTTCACACAGGAAACAGCTATGACCATGATTACGGATTCACTGGCCGTCGTTTTACAA
CGTCGTGACTGGGAAAACCCTGGCGTTACCCAACTTAATCGCCTTGCAGCACATCCCCCTTTCGCCAGCT
GGCGTAATAGCGAAGAGGCCCGCACCGATCGCCCTTCCCAACAGTTGCGCAGCCTGAATGGCGAATGGCG
CTTTGCCTGGTTTCCGGCACCAGAAGCGGTGCCGGAAAGCTGGCTGGAGTGCGATCTTCCTGAGGCCGAT
ACTGTCGTCGTCCCCTCAAACTGGCAGATGCACGGTTACGATGCGCCCATCTACACCAACGTGACCTATC
CCATTACGGTCAATCCGCCGTTTGTTCCCACGGAGAATCCGACGGGTTGTTACTCGCTCACATTTAATGT
TGATGAAAGCTGGCTACAGGAAGGCCAGACGCGAATTATTTTTGATGGCGTTGGAATTAGCTTATCGACT
GCACGGTGCACCAATGCTTCTGGCGTCAGGCAGCCATCGGAAGCTGTGGTATGGCTGTGCAGGTCGTAAA
TCACTGCATAATTCGTGTCGCTCAAGGCGCACTCCCGTTCTGGATAATGTTTTTTGCGCCGACATCATAA
CGGTTCTGGCAAATATTCTGAAATGAGCTGTTGACAATTAATCATCGGCTCGTATAATGTGTGGAATTGT
GAGCGGATAACAATTTCACACAGGAAACAGTATTCATGTCCCCTATACTAGGTTATTGGAAAATTAAGGG
CCTTGTGCAACCCACTCGACTTCTTTTGGAATATCTTGAAGAAAAATATGAAGAGCATTTGTATGAGCGC
GATGAAGGTGATAAATGGCGAAACAAAAAGTTTGAATTGGGTTTGGAGTTTCCCAATCTTCCTTATTATA
TTGATGGTGATGTTAAATTAACACAGTCTATGGCCATCATACGTTATATAGCTGACAAGCACAACATGTT
GGGTGGTTGTCCAAAAGAGCGTGCAGAGATTTCAATGCTTGAAGGAGCGGTTTTGGATATTAGATACGGT
GTTTCGAGAATTGCATATAGTAAAGACTTTGAAACTCTCAAAGTTGATTTTCTTAGCAAGCTACCTGAAA
TGCTGAAAATGTTCGAAGATCGTTTATGTCATAAAACATATTTAAATGGTGATCATGTAACCCATCCTGA
CTTCATGTTGTATGACGCTCTTGATGTTGTTTTATACATGGACCCAATGTGCCTGGATGCGTTCCCAAAA
TTAGTTTGTTTTAAAAAACGTATTGAAGCTATCCCACAAATTGATAAGTACTTGAAATCCAGCAAGTATA
TAGCATGGCCTTTGCAGGGCTGGCAAGCCACGTTTGGTGGTGGCGACCATCCTCCAAAATCGGATCTGGT
TCCGCGTGGATCCCCGGAATTCCACCACCACCACCACATGTGCACTCTGCACCCCGAGGAGGAAGCTCAC
CTGATGGCCATGGCCAGCGGAGGACAACCAACGCGTACGGCCAGTCCAAGGCCATTGGTCACCGCCTCCA
TTGCAGCACCACGATCGCTGTTTGATGTCTGCTGGGACGATGTGCTCATCCCGCAGGTTGCCGTCTACCT
GTCGCTCAAGGATCTCTTCAACCTGCGCTGCTGCTCCCGTACCGCACAACGCTTTGTGGAGGCTGCGCTG
GAAAAAAGGCAGGAACTTCATCTCTCTGGGAACAACACAAAGAATATCGACGTGGCTTTTCGAGTGCTGG
CTCGATGTTGCCAACGATTGGAGGTGCTTCATCTGGCCTGCTGCCGATGGCTAACAGATGAGCTGCTGCT
GCCACTGCTGGCCAACAACAAAAAACGCCTGTGGGCCGTCAACCTGAACGAATGCGTCAACATCACGGCC
CTTTCGCTGCAGCCGATCATAGTGGAGTGCAAGGAGCTGCGCGTGCTCAAGCTGTCCAAGTGCCAGTGGC
TGACCACGGGAGCAGTGGACGCTTTGACGCTGCACCAAAGCAAGCTGGTGGAGTTCGACATCTCCTATTG
CGGCGCAATTGGAGAGCGCTGCTTGATTATCTTCTTCAGGAAACTTAACAAGCTCACCGTCCTGTCGCTG
GCAAATACGCCCAGTGTCACCGATCAGGTGCTCATCCAGATCGGGAACTATTGCCGCGAACTGGAGCACA
TCAACGTGATCGGGTGTGCGGCTATCTCCGACTATGGCGTGCACGCTTTGACAGTGCACTGTTTGCGGCT
ACGGACCTTGCTCATTCGACGTTGTCCGCGGGTCACAGAACTCTCCCTGGCGCCGCTCCGCCAGCGGCGT
CTTTACATCGATAGGCCACAGCCGGATGTGGGGCTCAACGCTTACAACTTGAACGACTTCTATCCCAGCG
ATTTCCTTGTTTACTAGCCTCGACTCGAGCGGCCGCATCGTGACTGACTGACGATCTGCCTCGCGCGTTT
CGGTGATGACGGTGAAAACCTCTGACACATGCAGCTCCCGGAGACGGTCACAGCTTGTCTGTAAGCGGAT
GCCGGGAGCAGACAAGCCCGTCAGGGCGCGTCAGCGGGTGTTGGCGGGTGTCGGGGCGCAGCCATGACCC
AGTCACGTAGCGATAGCGGAGTGTATAATTCTTGAAGACGAAAGGGCCTCGTGATACGCCTATTTTTATA
GGTTAATGTCATGATAATAATGGTTTCTTAGACGTCAGGTGGCACTTTTCGGGGAAATGTGCGCGGAACC
CCTATTTGTTTATTTTTCTAAATACATTCAAATATGTATCCGCTCATGAGACAATAACCCTGATAAATGC
TTCAATAATATTGAAAAAGGAAGAGTATGAGTATTCAACATTTCCGTGTCGCCCTTATTCCCTTTTTTGC
GGCATTTTGCCTTCCTGTTTTTGCTCACCCAGAAACGCTGGTGAAAGTAAAAGATGCTGAAGATCAGTTG
GGTGCACGAGTGGGTTACATCGAACTGGATCTCAACAGCGGTAAGATCCTTGAGAGTTTTCGCCCCGAAG
AACGTTTTCCAATGATGAGCACTTTTAAAGTTCTGCTATGTGGCGCGGTATTATCCCGTGTTGACGCCGG
GCAAGAGCAACTCGGTCGCCGCATACACTATTCTCAGAATGACTTGGTTGAGTACTCACCAGTCACAGAA
AAGCATCTTACGGATGGCATGACAGTAAGAGAATTATGCAGTGCTGCCATAACCATGAGTGATAACACTG
CGGCCAACTTACTTCTGACAACGATCGGAGGACCGAAGGAGCTAACCGCTTTTTTGCACAACATGGGGGA
TCATGTAACTCGCCTTGATCGTTGGGAACCGGAGCTGAATGAAGCCATACCAAACGACGAGCGTGACACC
ACGATGCCTGCAGCAATGGCAACAACGTTGCGCAAACTATTAACTGGCGAACTACTTACTCTAGCTTCCC
GGCAACAATTAATAGACTGGATGGAGGCGGATAAAGTTGCAGGACCACTTCTGCGCTCGGCCCTTCCGGC
TGGCTGGTTTATTGCTGATAAATCTGGAGCCGGTGAGCGTGGGTCTCGCGGTATCATTGCAGCACTGGGG
CCAGATGGTAAGCCCTCCCGTATCGTAGTTATCTACACGACGGGGAGTCAGGCAACTATGGATGAACGAA
ATAGACAGATCGCTGAGATAGGTGCCTCACTGATTAAGCATTGGTAACTGTCAGACCAAGTTTACTCATA
TATACTTTAGATTGATTTAAAACTTCATTTTTAATTTAAAAGGATCTAGGTGAAGATCCTTTTTGATAAT
CTCATGACCAAAATCCCTTAACGTGAGTTTTCGTTCCACTGAGCGTCAGACCCCGTAGAAAAGATCAAAG
GATCTTCTTGAGATCCTTTTTTTCTGCGCGTAATCTGCTGCTTGCAAACAAAAAAACCACCGCTACCAGC
GGTGGTTTGTTTGCCGGATCAAGAGCTACCAACTCTTTTTCCGAAGGTAACTGGCTTCAGCAGAGCGCAG
ATACCAAATACTGTCCTTCTAGTGTAGCCGTAGTTAGGCCACCACTTCAAGAACTCTGTAGCACCGCCTA
CATACCTCGCTCTGCTAATCCTGTTACCAGTGGCTGCTGCCAGTGGCGATAAGTCGTGTCTTACCGGGTT
GGACTCAAGACGATAGTTACCGGATAAGGCGCAGCGGTCGGGCTGAACGGGGGGTTCGTGCACACAGCCC
AGCTTGGAGCGAACGACCTACACCGAACTGAGATACCTACAGCGTGAGCTATGAGAAAGCGCCACGCTTC
CCGAAGGGAGAAAGGCGGACAGGTATCCGGTAAGCGGCAGGGTCGGAACAGGAGAGCGCACGAGGGAGCT
TCCAGGGGGAAACGCCTGGTATCTTTATAGTCCTGTCGGGTTTCGCCACCTCTGACTTGAGCGTCGATTT
TTGTGATGCTCGTCAGGGGGGCGGAGCCTATGGAAAAACGCCAGCAACGCGGCCTTTTTACGGTTCCTGG
CCTTTTGCTGGCCTTTTGCTCACATGTTCTTTCCTGCGTTATCCCCTGATTCTGTGGATAACCGTATTAC
CGCCTTTGAGTGAGCTGATACCGCTCGCCGCAGCCGAACGACCGAGCGCAGCGAGTCAGTGAGCGAGGAA
GCGGAAGAGCGCCTGATGCGGTATTTTCTCCTTACGCATCTGTGCGGTATTTCACACCGCATAAATTCCG
ACACCATCGAATGGCGCAAAACCTTTCGCGGTATGGCATGATAGCGCCCGGAAGAGAGTCAATTCAGGGT
GGTGAATGTGAAACCAGTAACGTTATACGATGTCGCAGAGTATGCCGGTGTCTCTTATCAGACCGTTTCC
CGCGTGGTGAACCAGGCCAGCCACGTTTCTGCGAAAACGCGGGAAAAAGTGGAAGCGGCGATGGCGGAGC
TGAATTACATTCCCAACCGCGTGGCACAACAACTGGCGGGCAAACAGTCGTTGCTGATTGGCGTTGCCAC
CTCCAGTCTGGCCCTGCACGCGCCGTCGCAAATTGTCGCGGCGATTAAATCTCGCGCCGATCAACTGGGT
GCCAGCGTGGTGGTGTCGATGGTAGAACGAAGCGGCGTCGAAGCCTGTAAAGCGGCGGTGCACAATCTTC
TCGCGCAACGCGTCAGTGGGCTGATCATTAACTATCCGCTGGATGACCAGGATGCCATTGCTGTGGAAGC
TGCCTGCACTAATGTTCCGGCGTTATTTCTTGATGTCTCTGACCAGACACCCATCAACAGTATTATTTTC
TCCCATGAAGACGGTACGCGACTGGGCGTGGAGCATCTGGTCGCATTGGGTCACCAGCAAATCGCGCTGT
TAGCGGGCCCATTAAGTTCTGTCTCGGCGCGTCTGCGTCTGGCTGGCTGGCATAAATATCTCACTCGCAA
TCAAATTCAGCCGATAGCGGAACGGGAAGGCGACTGGAGTGCCATGTCCGGTTTTCAACAAACCATGCAA
ATGCTGAATGAGGGCATCGTTCCCACTGCGATGCTGGTTGCCAACGATCAGATGGCGCTGGGCGCAATGC
GCGCCATTACCGAGTCCGGGCTGCGCGTTGGTGCGGATATCTCGGTAGTGGGATACGACGATACCGAAGA
CAGCTCATGTTATATCCCGCCGTTAACCACCATCAAACAGGATTTTCGCCTGCTGGGGCAAACCAGCGTG
GACCGCTTGCTGCAACTCTCTCAGGGCCAGGCGGTGAAGGGCAATCAGCTGTTGCCCGTCTCACTGGTGA
AAAGAAAAACCACCCTGGCGCCCAATACGCAAACCGCCTCTCCCCGCGCGTTGGCCGATTCATTAATGCA
GCTGGCACGACAGGTTTCCCGACTGGAAAGCGGGCAGTGAGCGCAACGCAATTAATGTAAG
